Addgene plasmid #37881: MSCV-N 16E7
Depositing lab: Karl Munger. Depositing organization: Brigham and Women's Hospital. Publication: Interpreting cancer genomes using systematic host network perturbations by tumour virus proteins. Rozenblatt-Rosen O, Deo RC, Padi M, Adelmant G, Calderwood MA, Rolland T, Grace M, Dricot A, Askenazi M, Tavares M, Pevzner SJ, Abderazzaq F, Byrdsong D, Carvunis AR, Chen AA, Cheng J, Correll M, Duarte M, Fan C, Feltkamp MC, Ficarro SB, Franchi R, Garg BK, Gulbahce N, Hao T, Holthaus AM, James R, Korkhin A, Litovchick L, Mar JC, Pak TR, Rabello S, Rubio R, Shen Y, Singh S, Spangle JM, Tasan M, Wanamaker S, Webber JT, Roecklein-Canfield J, Johannsen E, Barabasi AL, Beroukhim R, Kieff E, Cusick ME, Hill DE, Munger K, Marto JA, Quackenbush J, Roth FP, DeCaprio JA, Vidal M. Nature. 2012 Jul 26;487(7408):491-5. 10.1038/nature11288 PubMed 22810586.
Backbone
  Vector backbone: MSCV-N FLAGHA
  Backbone size w/o insert (bp): 8162
  Total vector size (bp): 6962
  Vector type: Mammalian Expression, Retroviral
  Selectable markers: Puromycin
Growth in bacteria
  Bacterial resistance: Ampicillin, 100 μg/mL
  Growth temperature: 37°C
  Growth strain: DH5alpha
  Copy number: Low Copy
Gene/Insert
  Gene/Insert name: HPV 16 E7
  Species: HPV
  Insert size (bp): 300
  GenBank ID: NP_041326.1
  Entrez Gene: E7 (a.k.a. HpV16gp2)
  Promoter: PKG
  Tag / fusion protein: Flag (N terminal on backbone); HA (N terminal on backbone)
  Cloning method: Gateway Cloning
  Sequencing primers: 5′ LXSN 5'; 3′ MSCV-N seq. rev
Terms and licenses: Academic/Nonprofit Terms; Industry Terms: Not Available to Industry
Depositor comments: Note that the Gateway cloning reaction has left several vector-based nucleotides in frame with the 3' end of the insert, leaving additional amino acid residues [STFLYKVVR] fused to the C-terminus of translated protein.
How to cite: MSCV-N 16E7 was a gift from Karl Munger (Addgene plasmid # 37881 ; http://n2t.net/addgene:37881 ; RRID:Addgene_37881)
