[The description below was written by a language model from this plasmid's Addgene catalogue record.]
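Description:
MSCV-N 16E7 is a retroviral mammalian expression plasmid built on the MSCV-N FLAGHA backbone, a murine stem cell virus-type vector used to make recombinant retrovirus for stable gene delivery into mammalian cells. It is propagated in E. coli under ampicillin selection and is recorded as low copy. Transduced mammalian cells are selected with puromycin. The record gives a total size of 6962 bp, smaller than the 8162 bp listed for the empty backbone. This is consistent with Gateway recombination replacing a larger destination cassette with the short insert, although the record does not explain the difference. No feature table is provided, so the positions of the LTRs, packaging signal and other elements cannot be confirmed here.

The payload is the E7 open reading frame of human papillomavirus type 16, about 300 bp, inserted by Gateway cloning in frame with N-terminal FLAG and HA epitope tags supplied by the backbone. The tandem tags allow detection and sequential affinity purification of E7 and its associated proteins. The depositor notes that the recombination reaction left vector-derived nucleotides in frame at the 3' end of the insert, so the translated protein carries nine extra residues at its C-terminus. The promoter field lists "PKG". In MSCV-type vectors a PGK promoter commonly drives the puromycin marker while the 5' LTR drives the insert, but the record does not state which arrangement applies here.

The associated publication describes a systematic study of how tumour virus proteins perturb host cell networks. This fits use of the construct for stable expression of tagged E7 in mammalian cells to study its host interaction partners and downstream effects.
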