>Addgene plasmid #37881 | MSCV-N 16E7 | depositor partial sequence | sequence record 47522 | Tag and insert
GCCACCATGGACTACAAGGATGACGATGACAAGCTCGATGGAGGATACCCATACGATGTTCCAGATTACG
CTGCTCGAGGTTATCAAACAAGTTTGTACAAAAAAGTTGGCATGCATGGAGATACACCTACATTGCATGA
ATATATGTTAGATTTGCAACCAGAGACAACTGATCTCTACTGTTATGAGCAATTAAATGACAGCTCAGAG
GAGGAGGATGAAATAGATGGTCCAGCTGGACAAGCAGAACCGGACAGAGCCCATTACAATATTGTAACCT
TTTGTTGCAAGTGTGACTCTACGCTTCGGTTGTGCGTACAAAGCACACACGTAGACATTCGTACTTTGGA
AGACCTGTTAATGGGCACACTAGGAATTGTGTGCCCCATCTGTTCTCAGAAACCATCAACTTTCTTGTAC
AAAGTGGTTCGATAACGAATTCCGCCCCCC
