>Addgene plasmid #37881 | MSCV-N 16E7 | addgene partial sequence | sequence record 50220 | pLXSN-5
TCACTCCTTCTCTAGGCGCCGGAATTAGATCTGCCACCATGGACTACAAGGATGACGATGACAAGCTCGA
TGGAGGATACCCATACGATGTTCCAGATTACGCTGCTCGAGGTTATCAAACAAGTTTGTACAAAAAAGTT
GGCATGCATGGAGATACACCTACATTGCATGAATATATGTTAGATTTGCAACCAGAGACAACTGATCTCT
ACTGTTATGAGCAATTAAATGACAGCTCAGAGGAGGAGGATGAAATAGATGGTCCAGCTGGACAAGCAGA
ACCGGACAGAGCCCATTACAATATTGTAACCTTTTGTTGCAAGTGTGACTCTACGCTTCGGTTGTGCGTA
CAAAGCACACACGTAGACATTCGTACTTTGGAAGACCTGTTAATGGGCACACTAGGAATTGTGTGCCCCA
TCTGTTCTCAGAAACCATCAACTTTCTTGTACAAAGTGGTTCGATAACGAATTCCGCCCCCCCCCCCTAA
CGTTACTGG
